>Addgene plasmid #116398 | pHAGE-FLT1-T777I | addgene full sequence | sequence record 250733 | Addgene NGS Result
AGCGGCCCTGCAGATATCAACAAGTTTGTACAAAAAAGCAGGCACCATGGTCAGCTACTGGGACACCGGG
GTCCTGCTGTGCGCGCTGCTCAGCTGTCTGCTTCTCACAGGATCTAGTTCAGGTTCAAAATTAAAAGATC
CTGAACTGAGTTTAAAAGGCACCCAGCACATCATGCAAGCAGGCCAGACACTGCATCTCCAATGCAGGGG
GGAAGCAGCCCATAAATGGTCTTTGCCTGAAATGGTGAGTAAGGAAAGCGAAAGGCTGAGCATAACTAAA
TCTGCCTGTGGAAGAAATGGCAAACAATTCTGCAGTACTTTAACCTTGAACACAGCTCAAGCAAACCACA
CTGGCTTCTACAGCTGCAAATATCTAGCTGTACCTACTTCAAAGAAGAAGGAAACAGAATCTGCAATCTA
TATATTTATTAGTGATACAGGTAGACCTTTCGTAGAGATGTACAGTGAAATCCCCGAAATTATACACATG
ACTGAAGGAAGGGAGCTCGTCATTCCCTGCCGGGTTACGTCACCTAACATCACTGTTACTTTAAAAAAGT
TTCCACTTGACACTTTGATCCCTGATGGAAAACGCATAATCTGGGACAGTAGAAAGGGCTTCATCATATC
AAATGCAACGTACAAAGAAATAGGGCTTCTGACCTGTGAAGCAACAGTCAATGGGCATTTGTATAAGACA
AACTATCTCACACATCGACAAACCAATACAATCATAGATGTCCAAATAAGCACACCACGCCCAGTCAAAT
TACTTAGAGGCCATACTCTTGTCCTCAATTGTACTGCTACCACTCCCTTGAACACGAGAGTTCAAATGAC
CTGGAGTTACCCTGATGAAAAAAATAAGAGAGCTTCCGTAAGGCGACGAATTGACCAAAGCAATTCCCAT
GCCAACATATTCTACAGTGTTCTTACTATTGACAAAATGCAGAACAAAGACAAAGGACTTTATACTTGTC
GTGTAAGGAGTGGACCATCATTCAAATCTGTTAACACCTCAGTGCATATATATGATAAAGCATTCATCAC
TGTGAAACATCGAAAACAGCAGGTGCTTGAAACCGTAGCTGGCAAGCGGTCTTACCGGCTCTCTATGAAA
GTGAAGGCATTTCCCTCGCCGGAAGTTGTATGGTTAAAAGATGGGTTACCTGCGACTGAGAAATCTGCTC
GCTATTTGACTCGTGGCTACTCGTTAATTATCAAGGACGTAACTGAAGAGGATGCAGGGAATTATACAAT
CTTGCTGAGCATAAAACAGTCAAATGTGTTTAAAAACCTCACTGCCACTCTAATTGTCAATGTGAAACCC
CAGATTTACGAAAAGGCCGTGTCATCGTTTCCAGACCCGGCTCTCTACCCACTGGGCAGCAGACAAATCC
TGACTTGTACCGCATATGGTATCCCTCAACCTACAATCAAGTGGTTCTGGCACCCCTGTAACCATAATCA
TTCCGAAGCAAGGTGTGACTTTTGTTCCAATAATGAAGAGTCCTTTATCCTGGATGCTGACAGCAACATG
GGAAACAGAATTGAGAGCATCACTCAGCGCATGGCAATAATAGAAGGAAAGAATAAGATGGCTAGCACCT
TGGTTGTGGCTGACTCTAGAATTTCTGGAATCTACATTTGCATAGCTTCCAATAAAGTTGGGACTGTGGG
AAGAAACATAAGCTTTTATATCACAGATGTGCCAAATGGGTTTCATGTTAACTTGGAAAAAATGCCGACG
GAAGGAGAGGACCTGAAACTGTCTTGCACAGTTAACAAGTTCTTATACAGAGACGTTACTTGGATTTTAC
TGCGGACAGTTAATAACAGAACAATGCACTACAGTATTAGCAAGCAAAAAATGGCCATCACTAAGGAGCA
CTCCATCACTCTTAATCTTACCATCATGAATGTTTCCCTGCAAGATTCAGGCACCTATGCCTGCAGAGCC
AGGAATGTATACACAGGGGAAGAAATCCTCCAGAAGAAAGAAATTACAATCAGAGATCAGGAAGCACCAT
ACCTCCTGCGAAACCTCAGTGATCACACAGTGGCCATCAGCAGTTCCACCACTTTAGACTGTCATGCTAA
TGGTGTCCCCGAGCCTCAGATCACTTGGTTTAAAAACAACCACAAAATACAACAAGAGCCTGGAATTATT
TTAGGACCAGGAAGCAGCACGCTGTTTATTGAAAGAGTCACAGAAGAGGATGAAGGTGTCTATCACTGCA
AAGCCACCAACCAGAAGGGCTCTGTGGAAAGTTCAGCATACCTCACTGTTCAAGGAACCTCGGACAAGTC
TAATCTGGAGCTGATCACTCTAACATGCACCTGTGTGGCTGCGACTCTCTTCTGGCTCCTATTAATCCTC
TTTATCCGAAAAATGAAAAGGTCTTCTTCTGAAATAAAGACTGACTACCTATCAATTATAATGGACCCAG
ATGAAGTTCCTTTGGATGAGCAGTGTGAGCGGCTCCCTTATGATGCCAGCAAGTGGGAGTTTGCCCGGGA
GAGACTTAAACTGGGCAAATCACTTGGAAGAGGGGCTTTTGGAAAAGTGGTTCAAGCATCAGCATTTGGC
ATTAAGAAATCACCTACGTGCCGGACTGTGGCTGTGAAAATGCTGAAAGAGGGGGCCACGGCCAGCGAGT
ACAAAGCTCTGATGACTGAGCTAAAAATCTTGACCCACATTGGCCACCATCTGAACGTGGTTAACCTGCT
GGGAGCCTGCACCAAGCAAGGAGGGCCTCTGATGGTGATTGTTGAATACTGCAAATATGGAAATCTCTCC
AACTACCTCAAGAGCAAACGTGACTTATTTTTTCTCAACAAGGATGCAGCACTACACATGGAGCCTAAGA
AAGAAAAAATGGAGCCAGGCCTGGAACAAGGCAAGAAACCAAGACTAGATAGCGTCACCAGCAGCGAAAG
CTTTGCGAGCTCCGGCTTTCAGGAAGATAAAAGTCTGAGTGATGTTGAGGAAGAGGAGGATTCTGACGGT
TTCTACAAGGAGCCCATCACTATGGAAGATCTGATTTCTTACAGTTTTCAAGTGGCCAGAGGCATGGAGT
TCCTGTCTTCCAGAAAGTGCATTCATCGGGACCTGGCAGCGAGAAACATTCTTTTATCTGAGAACAACGT
GGTGAAGATTTGTGATTTTGGCCTTGCCCGGGATATTTATAAGAACCCCGATTATGTGAGAAAAGGAGAT
ACTCGACTTCCTCTGAAATGGATGGCTCCTGAATCTATCTTTGACAAAATCTACAGCACCAAGAGCGACG
TGTGGTCTTACGGAGTATTGCTGTGGGAAATCTTCTCCTTAGGTGGGTCTCCATACCCAGGAGTACAAAT
GGATGAGGACTTTTGCAGTCGCCTGAGGGAAGGCATGAGGATGAGAGCTCCTGAGTACTCTACTCCTGAA
ATCTATCAGATCATGCTGGACTGCTGGCACAGAGACCCAAAAGAAAGGCCAAGATTTGCAGAACTTGTGG
AAAAACTAGGTGATTTGCTTCAAGCAAATGTACAACAGGATGGTAAAGACTACATCCCAATCAATGCCAT
ACTGACAGGAAATAGTGGGTTTACATACTCAACTCCTGCCTTCTCTGAGGACTTCTTCAAGGAAAGTATT
TCAGCTCCGAAGTTTAATTCAGGAAGCTCTGATGATGTCAGATACGTAAATGCTTTCAAGTTCATGAGCC
TGGAAAGAATCAAAACCTTTGAAGAACTTTTACCGAATGCCACCTCCATGTTTGATGACTACCAGGGCGA
CAGCAGCACTCTGTTGGCCTCTCCCATGCTGAAGCGCTTCACCTGGACTGACAGCAAACCCAAGGCCTCG
CTCAAGATTGACTTGAGAGTAACCAGTAAAAGTAAGGAGTCGGGGCTGTCTGATGTCAGCAGGCCCAGTT
TCTGCCATTCCAGCTGTGGGCACGTCAGCGAAGGCAAGCGCAGGTTCACCTACGACCACGCTGAGCTGGA
AAGGAAAATCGCGTGCTGCTCCCCGCCCCCAGACTACAACTCGGTGGTCCTGTACTCCACCCCACCCATC
TAGAACCCAGCTTTCTTGTACAAAGTGGTTGATATCCAGCACAGTGGCGGCCGCTCGAGTCTAGAGGGCC
CGCGGTTCGAAGGTAAGCCTATCCCTAACCCTCTCCTCGGTCTCGATTCTACGCGTACCGGTTAGTAATG
AGATCCCTCCCCCCCCCCTAACGTTACTGGCCGAAGCCGCTTGGAATAAGGCCGGTGTGCGTTTGTCTAT
ATGTTATTTTCCACCATATTGCCGTCTTTTGGCAATGTGAGGGCCCGGAAACCTGGCCCTGTCTTCTTGA
CGAGCATTCCTAGGGGTCTTTCCCCTCTCGCCAAAGGAATGCAAGGTCTGTTGAATGTCGTGAAGGAAGC
AGTTCCTCTGGAAGCTTCTTGAAGACAAACAACGTCTGTAGCGACCCTTTGCAGGCAGCGGAACCCCCCA
CCTGGCGACAGGTGCCTCTGCGGCCAAAAGCCACGTGTATAAGATACACCTGCAAAGGCGGCACAACCCC
AGTGCCACGTTGTGAGTTGGATAGTTGTGGAAAGAGTCAAATGGCTCTCCTCAAGCGTATTCAACAAGGG
GCTGAAGGATGCCCAGAAGGTACCCCATTGTATGGGATCTGATCTGGGGCCTCGGTGCACATGCTTTACA
TGTGTTTAGTCGAGGTTAAAAAAACGTCTAGGCCCCCCGAACCACGGGGACGTGGTTTTCCTTTGAAAAA
CACGATGATAATATGGCCACACATATGGTGAGCAAGGGCGAGGAGCTGTTCACCGGGGTGGTGCCCATCC
TGGTCGAGCTGGACGGCGACGTAAACGGCCACAAGTTCAGCGTGTCCGGCGAGGGCGAGGGCGATGCCAC
CTACGGCAAGCTGACCCTGAAGTTCATCTGCACCACCGGCAAGCTGCCCGTGCCCTGGCCCACCCTCGTG
ACCACCCTGACCTACGGCGTGCAGTGCTTCAGCCGCTACCCCGACCACATGAAGCAGCACGACTTCTTCA
AGTCCGCCATGCCCGAAGGCTACGTCCAGGAGCGCACCATCTTCTTCAAGGACGACGGCAACTACAAGAC
CCGCGCCGAGGTGAAGTTCGAGGGCGACACCCTGGTGAACCGCATCGAGCTGAAGGGCATCGACTTCAAG
GAGGACGGCAACATCCTGGGGCACAAGCTGGAGTACAACTACAACAGCCACAACGTCTATATCATGGCCG
ACAAGCAGAAGAACGGCATCAAGGTGAACTTCAAGATCCGCCACAACATCGAGGACGGCAGCGTGCAGCT
CGCCGACCACTACCAGCAGAACACCCCCATCGGCGACGGCCCCGTGCTGCTGCCCGACAACCACTACCTG
AGCACCCAGTCCGCCCTGAGCAAAGACCCCAACGAGAAGCGCGATCACATGGTCCTGCTGGAGTTCGTGA
CCGCCGCCGGGATCACTCTCGGCATGGACGAGCTGTACAAGTAAATCGATAGATCCTAATCAACCTCTGG
ATTACAAAATTTGTGAAAGATTGACTGGTATTCTTAACTATGTTGCTCCTTTTACGCTATGTGGATACGC
TGCTTTAATGCCTTTGTATCATGCTATTGCTTCCCGTATGGCTTTCATTTTCTCCTCCTTGTATAAATCC
TGGTTGCTGTCTCTTTATGAGGAGTTGTGGCCCGTTGTCAGGCAACGTGGCGTGGTGTGCACTGTGTTTG
CTGACGCAACCCCCACTGGTTGGGGCATTGCCACCACCTGTCAGCTCCTTTCCGGGACTTTCGCTTTCCC
CCTCCCTATTGCCACGGCGGAACTCATCGCCGCCTGCCTTGCCCGCTGCTGGACAGGGGCTCGGCTGTTG
GGCACTGACAATTCCGTGGTGTTGTCGGGGAAATCATCGTCCTTTCCTTGGCTGCTCGCCTGTGTTGCCA
CCTGGATTCTGCGCGGGACGTCCTTCTGCTACGTCCCTTCGGCCCTCAATCCAGCGGACCTTCCTTCCCG
CGGCCTGCTGCCGGCTCTGCGGCCTCTTCCGCGTCTTCGCCTTCGCCCTCAGACGAGTCGGATCTCCCTT
TGGGCCGCCTCCCCGCCTGAGATCCTTTAAGACCAATGACTTACAAGGCAGCTGTAGATCTTAGCCACTT
TTTAAAAGAAAAGGGGGGACTGGAAGGGCTAATTCACTCCCAACGAAGACAAGATCTGCTTTTTGCTTGT
ACTGGGTCTCTCTGGTTAGACCAGATCTGAGCCTGGGAGCTCTCTGGCTAACTAGGGAACCCACTGCTTA
AGCCTCAATAAAGCTTGCCTTGAGTGCTTCAAGTAGTGTGTGCCCGTCTGTTGTGTGACTCTGGTAACTA
GAGATCCCTCAGACCCTTTTAGTCAGTGTGGAAAATCTCTAGCAGTAGTAGTTCATGTCATCTTATTATT
CAGTATTTATAACTTGCAAAGAAATGAATATCAGAGAGTGAGAGGCCCGGGTTAATTAAGGAAAGGGCTA
GATCATTCTTGAAGACGAAAGGGCCTCGTGATACGCCTATTTTTATAGGTTAATGTCATGATAATAATGG
TTTCTTAGACGTCAGGTGGCACTTTTCGGGGAAATGTGCGCGGAACCCCTATTTGTTTATTTTTCTAAAT
ACATTCAAATATGTATCCGCTCATGAGACAATAACCCTGATAAATGCTTCAATAATATTGAAAAAGGAAG
AGTATGAGTATTCAACATTTCCGTGTCGCCCTTATTCCCTTTTTTGCGGCATTTTGCCTTCCTGTTTTTG
CTCACCCAGAAACGCTGGTGAAAGTAAAAGATGCTGAAGATCAGTTGGGTGCACGAGTGGGTTACATCGA
ACTGGATCTCAACAGCGGTAAGATCCTTGAGAGTTTTCGCCCCGAAGAACGTTTTCCAATGATGAGCACT
TTTAAAGTTCTGCTATGTGGCGCGGTATTATCCCGTGTTGACGCCGGGCAAGAGCAACTCGGTCGCCGCA
TACACTATTCTCAGAATGACTTGGTTGAGTACTCACCAGTCACAGAAAAGCATCTTACGGATGGCATGAC
AGTAAGAGAATTATGCAGTGCTGCCATAACCATGAGTGATAACACTGCGGCCAACTTACTTCTGACAACG
ATCGGAGGACCGAAGGAGCTAACCGCTTTTTTGCACAACATGGGGGATCATGTAACTCGCCTTGATCGTT
GGGAACCGGAGCTGAATGAAGCCATACCAAACGACGAGCGTGACACCACGATGCCTGTAGCAATGGCAAC
AACGTTGCGCAAACTATTAACTGGCGAACTACTTACTCTAGCTTCCCGGCAACAATTAATAGACTGGATG
GAGGCGGATAAAGTTGCAGGACCACTTCTGCGCTCGGCCCTTCCGGCTGGCTGGTTTATTGCTGATAAAT
CTGGAGCCGGTGAGCGTGGGTCTCGCGGTATCATTGCAGCACTGGGGCCAGATGGTAAGCCCTCCCGTAT
CGTAGTTATCTACACGACGGGGAGTCAGGCAACTATGGATGAACGAAATAGACAGATCGCTGAGATAGGT
GCCTCACTGATTAAGCATTGGTAACTGTCAGACCAAGTTTACTCATATATACTTTAGATTGATTTAAAAC
TTCATTTTTAATTTAAAAGGATCTAGGTGAAGATCCTTTTTGATAATCTCATGACCAAAATCCCTTAACG
TGAGTTTTCGTTCCACTGAGCGTCAGACCCCGTAGAAAAGATCAAAGGATCTTCTTGAGATCCTTTTTTT
CTGCGCGTAATCTGCTGCTTGCAAACAAAAAAACCACCGCTACCAGCGGTGGTTTGTTTGCCGGATCAAG
AGCTACCAACTCTTTTTCCGAAGGTAACTGGCTTCAGCAGAGCGCAGATACCAAATACTGTTCTTCTAGT
GTAGCCGTAGTTAGGCCACCACTTCAAGAACTCTGTAGCACCGCCTACATACCTCGCTCTGCTAATCCTG
TTACCAGTGGCTGCTGCCAGTGGCGATAAGTCGTGTCTTACCGGGTTGGACTCAAGACGATAGTTACCGG
ATAAGGCGCAGCGGTCGGGCTGAACGGGGGGTTCGTGCACACAGCCCAGCTTGGAGCGAACGACCTACAC
CGAACTGAGATACCTACAGCGTGAGCTATGAGAAAGCGCCACGCTTCCCGAAGGGAGAAAGGCGGACAGG
TATCCGGTAAGCGGCAGGGTCGGAACAGGAGAGCGCACGAGGGAGCTTCCAGGGGGAAACGCCTGGTATC
TTTATAGTCCTGTCGGGTTTCGCCACCTCTGACTTGAGCGTCGATTTTTGTGATGCTCGTCAGGGGGGCG
GAGCCTATGGAAAAACGCCAGCAACGCGGCCTTTTTACGGTTCCTGGCCTTTTGCTGGCCTTTTGCTCAC
ATGTTCTTTCCTGCGTTATCCCCTGATTCTGTGGATAACCGTATTACCGCCTTTGAGTGAGCTGATACCG
CTCGCCGCAGCCGAACGACCGAGCGCAGCGAGTCAGTGAGCGAGGAAGCGGAAGAGCGCCCAATACGCAA
ACCGCCTCTCCCCGCGCGTTGGCCGATTCATTAATGCAGCAAGCTCATGGCTGACTAATTTTTTTTATTT
ATGCAGAGGCCGAGGCCGCCTCGGCCTCTGAGCTATTCCAGAAGTAGTGAGGAGGCTTTTTTGGAGGCCT
AGGCTTTTGCAAAAAGCTCCCCGTGGCACGACAGGTTTCCCGACTGGAAAGCGGGCAGTGAGCGCAACGC
AATTAATGTGAGTTAGCTCACTCATTAGGCACCCCAGGCTTTACACTTTATGCTTCCGGCTCGTATGTTG
TGTGGAATTGTGAGCGGATAACAATTTCACACAGGAAACAGCTATGACATGATTACGAATTTCACAAATA
AAGCATTTTTTTCACTGCATTCTAGTTGTGGTTTGTCCAAACTCATCAATGTATCTTATCATGTCTGGAT
CAACTGGATAACTCAAGCTAACCAAAATCATCCCAAACTTCCCACCCCATACCCTATTACCACTGCCAAT
TACCTGTGGTTTCATTTACTCTAAACCTGTGATTCCTCTGAATTATTTTCATTTTAAAGAAATTGTATTT
GTTAAATATGTACTACAAACTTAGTAGTTGGAAGGGCTAATTCACTCCCAAAGAAGACAAGATATCCTTG
ATCTGTGGATCTACCACACACAAGGCTACTTCCCTGATTAGCAGAACTACACACCAGGGCCAGGGGTCAG
ATATCCACTGACCTTTGGATGGTGCTACAAGCTAGTACCAGTTGAGCCAGATAAGGTAGAAGAGGCCAAT
AAAGGAGAGAACACCAGCTTGTTACACCCTGTGAGCCTGCATGGGATGGATGACCCGGAGAGAGAAGTGT
TAGAGTGGAGGTTTGACAGCCGCCTAGCATTTCATCACGTGGCCCGAGAGCTGCATCCGGAGTACTTCAA
GAACTGCTGATATCGAGCTTGCTACAAGGGACTTTCCGCTGGGGACTTTCCAGGGAGGCGTGGCCTGGGC
GGGACTGGGGAGTGGCGAGCCCTCAGATCCTGCATATAAGCAGCTGCTTTTTGCCTGTACTGGGTCTCTC
TGGTTAGACCAGATCTGAGCCTGGGAGCTCTCTGGCTAACTAGGGAACCCACTGCTTAAGCCTCAATAAA
GCTTGCCTTGAGTGCTTCAAGTAGTGTGTGCCCGTCTGTTGTGTGACTCTGGTAACTAGAGATCCCTCAG
ACCCTTTTAGTCAGTGTGGAAAATCTCTAGCAGTGGCGCCCGAACAGGGACTTGAAAGCGAAAGGGAAAC
CAGAGGAGCTCTCTCGACGCAGGACTCGGCTTGCTGAAGCGCGCACGGCAAGAGGCGAGGGGCGGCGACT
GGTGAGTACGCCAAAAATTTTGACTAGCGGAGGCTAGAAGGAGAGAGATGGGTGCGAGAGCGTCAGTATT
AAGCGGGGGAGAATTAGATCGCGATGGGAAAAAATTCGGTTAAGGCCAGGGGGAAAGAAAAAATATAAAT
TAAAACATATAGTATGGGCAAGCAGGGAGCTAGAACGATTCGCAGTTAATCCTGGCCTGTTAGAAACATC
AGAAGGCTGTAGACAAATACTGGGACAGCTACAACCATCCCTTCAGACAGGATCAGAAGAACTTAGATCA
TTATATAATACAGTAGCAACCCTCTATTGTGTGCATCAAAGGATAGAGATAAAAGACACCAAGGAAGCTT
TAGACAAGATAGAGGAAGAGCAAAACAAAAGTAAGACCACCGCACAGCAAGCGGCCGGCCGCTGATCTTC
AGACCTGGAGGAGGAGATATGAGGGACAATTGGAGAAGTGAATTATATAAATATAAAGTAGTAAAAATTG
AACCATTAGGAGTAGCACCCACCAAGGCAAAGAGAAGAGTGGTGCAGAGAGAAAAAAGAGCAGTGGGAAT
AGGAGCTTTGTTCCTTGGGTTCTTGGGAGCAGCAGGAAGCACTATGGGCGCAGCGTCAATGACGCTGACG
GTACAGGCCAGACAATTATTGTCTGGTATAGTGCAGCAGCAGAACAATTTGCTGAGGGCTATTGAGGCGC
AACAGCATCTGTTGCAACTCACAGTCTGGGGCATCAAGCAGCTCCAGGCAAGAATCCTGGCTGTGGAAAG
ATACCTAAAGGATCAACAGCTCCTGGGGATTTGGGGTTGCTCTGGAAAACTCATTTGCACCACTGCTGTG
CCTTGGAATGCTAGTTGGAGTAATAAATCTCTGGAACAGATTTGGAATCACACGACCTGGATGGAGTGGG
ACAGAGAAATTAACAATTACACAAGCTTAATACACTCCTTAATTGAAGAATCGCAAAACCAGCAAGAAAA
GAATGAACAAGAATTATTGGAATTAGATAAATGGGCAAGTTTGTGGAATTGGTTTAACATAACAAATTGG
CTGTGGTATATAAAATTATTCATAATGATAGTAGGAGGCTTGGTAGGTTTAAGAATAGTTTTTGCTGTAC
TTTCTATAGTGAATAGAGTTAGGCAGGGATATTCACCATTATCGTTTCAGACCCACCTCCCAACCCCGAG
GGGACCCGACAGGCCCGAAGGAATAGAAGAAGAAGGTGGAGAGAGAGACAGAGACAGATCCATTCGATTA
GTGAACGGATCTCGACGGTATCGCCGAATTCACAAATGGCAGTATTCATCCACAATTTTAAAAGAAAAGG
GGGGATTGGGGGGTACAGTGCAGGGGAAAGAATAGTAGACATAATAGCAACAGACATACAAACTAAAGAA
TTACAAAAACAAATTACAAAAATTCAAAATTTTCGGGTTTATTACAGGGACAGCAGAGATCCAGTTTGGA
CTAGTCGTGAGGCTCCGGTGCCCGTCAGTGGGCAGAGCGCACATCGCCCACAGTCCCCGAGAAGTTGGGG
GGAGGGGTCGGCAATTGAACCGGTGCCTAGAGAAGGTGGCGCGGGGTAAACTGGGAAAGTGATGTCGTGT
ACTGGCTCCGCCTTTTTCCCGAGGGTGGGGGAGAACCGTATATAAGTGCAGTAGTCGCCGTGAACGTTCT
TTTTCGCAACGGGTTTGCCGCCAGAACACAGGTAAGTGCCGTGTGTGGTTCCCGCGGGCCTGGCCTCTTT
ACGGGTTATGGCCCTTGCGTGCCTTGAATTACTTCCACCTGGCTGCAGTACGTGATTCTTGATCCCGAGC
TTCGGGTTGGAAGTGGGTGGGGGAGTTCGAGGCCTTGCGCTTAAGGAGCCCCTTCGCCTCGTGCTTGAGT
TGAGGCCTGGCCTGGGCGCTGGGGCCGCCGCGTGCGAATCTGGTGGCACCTTCGCGCCTGTCTCGCTGCT
TTCGATAAGTCTCTAGCCATTTAAAATTTTTGATGACCTGCTGCGACGCTTTTTTTCTGGCAAGATAGTC
TTGTAAATGCGGGCCAAGATCTGCACACTGGTATTTCGGTTTTTGGGGCCGCGGGCGGCGACGGGGCCCG
TGCGTCCCAGCGCACATGTTCGGCGAGGCGGGGCCTGCGAGCGCGGCCACCGAGAATCGGACGGGGGTAG
TCTCAAGCTGGCCGGCCTGCTCTGGTGCCTGGCCTCGCGCCGCCGTGTATCGCCCCGCCCTGGGCGGCAA
GGCTGGCCCGGTCGGCACCAGTTGCGTGAGCGGAAAGATGGCCGCTTCCCGGCCCTGCTGCAGGGAGCTC
AAAATGGAGGACGCGGCGCTCGGGAGAGCGGGCGGGTGAGTCACCCACACAAAGGAAAAGGGCCTTTCCG
TCCTCAGCCGTCGCTTCATGTGACTCCACGGAGTACCGGGCGCCGTCCAGGCACCTCGATTAGTTCTCGA
GCTTTTGGAGTACGTCGTCTTTAGGTTGGGGGGAGGGGTTTTATGCGATGGAGTTTCCCCACACTGAGTG
GGTGGAGACTGAAGTTAGGCCAGCTTGGCACTTGATGTAATTCTCCTTGGAATTTGCCCTTTTTGAGTTT
GGATCTTGGTTCATTCTCAAGCCTCAGACAGTGGTTCAAAGTTTTTTTCTTCCATTTCAGGTGTCGTGA
Features (pLannotate 1.2.2; 28 found; start..end, strand, type, name):
     21..41      +  protein_bind   attB1: mutant version of attB; core recombination site for the Gateway® BP reaction BP Clonase™
     47..4060    +  CDS            FLT1: VGFR1_HUMAN - Also known as FLT, FRT, VEGFR1. Experimental evidence at protein level: Swiss-Prot protein existence level 1. [Isoform 7]: Has a truncated kinase domain; it increases phosphorylation of SRC at 'Tyr-418' by unknown means and promotes tumor cell invasion. From Homo sapiens (Human).
   4065..4089    -  protein_bind   attB2: mutant version of attB; recombination site for the Gateway® BP reaction BP Clonase™
   4142..4183    +  CDS            V5 tag: epitope tag from simian virus 5
   4309..4771    +  misc_feature   IRES: internal ribosome entry site (IRES) of the encephalomyocarditis virus (EMCV)
   4785..5504    +  CDS            EGFP: the original enhanced GFP (Yang et al., 1996) mammalian codon-optimized
   5518..6106    +  misc_feature   WPRE: woodchuck hepatitis virus posttranscriptional regulatory element
   6114..6179    +  CDS            nef (fragment): NEF_HV1Z2 - Experimental evidence at protein level: Swiss-Prot protein existence level 1. Extracellular Nef protein targets CD4(+) T-lymphocytes for apoptosis by interacting with CXCR4 surface receptors. From Human immunodeficiency virus type 1 group M subtype D (isolate Z2/CDC-Z34) (HIV-1).
   6181..6414    +  LTR            3' LTR (ΔU3): self-inactivating 3' long terminal repeat (LTR) from HIV-1
   6619..6723    +  promoter       AmpR promoter: bla
   6724..7584    +  CDS            AmpR: β-lactamase; bla; confers resistance to ampicillin, carbenicillin, and related antibiotics
   7755..8343    +  rep_origin     ori: high-copy-number ColE1/pMB1/pBR322/pUC origin of replication
   8526..8580    +  CDS            lacI (fragment): lac repressor; lacI; The lac repressor binds to the lac operator to inhibit transcription in E. coli. This inhibition can be relieved by adding lactose or isopropyl-β-D-thiogalactopyranoside (IPTG).
   8586..8679    +  rep_origin     SV40 ori (fragment): SV40 origin of replication
   8704..8741    +  CDS            lacI (fragment): lac repressor; lacI; The lac repressor binds to the lac operator to inhibit transcription in E. coli. This inhibition can be relieved by adding lactose or isopropyl-β-D-thiogalactopyranoside (IPTG).
   8754..8775    +  protein_bind   CAP binding site: CAP binding activates transcription in the presence of cAMP. E. coli catabolite activator protein
   8790..8820    +  promoter       lac promoter: promoter for the E. coli lac operon
   8824..8846    +  protein_bind   lac operator (fragment): The lac repressor binds to the lac operator to inhibit transcription in E. coli. This inhibition can be relieved by adding lactose or isopropyl-β-D-thiogalactopyranoside (IPTG). lac repressor encoded by lacI
   8878..8961    +  polyA_signal   SV40 poly(A) signal (fragment): SV40 polyadenylation signal
   9128..9457    +  CDS            nef (fragment): NEF_HV1BR - Experimental evidence at protein level: Swiss-Prot protein existence level 1. Extracellular Nef protein targets CD4(+) T-lymphocytes for apoptosis by interacting with CXCR4 surface receptors (PubMed:14990729). From Human immunodeficiency virus type 1 group M subtype B (isolate BRU/LAI) (HIV-1).
   9505..9762    +  LTR            5' LTR (truncated): truncated 5' long terminal repeat (LTR) from HIV-1
   9809..9934    +  misc_feature   HIV-1 Ψ: packaging signal of human immunodeficiency virus type 1
   9918..10256   +  CDS            HIV-1 gag (fragment): gag protein from human immunodeficiency virus 1; gag
  10431..10664   +  misc_feature   RRE: The Rev response element (RRE) of HIV-1 allows for Rev-dependent mRNA export from the nucleus to the cytoplasm.
  11041..11141   +  CDS            Rev (fragment): human immunodeficiency virus 1 (HIV-1) Rev protein; rev; enhances nuclear export of unspliced and incompletely spliced viral mRNAs
  11186..11303   +  misc_feature   cPPT/CTS: central polypurine tract and central termination sequence of HIV-1
  11370..11581   +  promoter       EF-1α core promoter: core promoter for human elongation factor EF-1α
  12317..12520   +  intron         EF-1α intron A: truncated intron upstream of the start codon of human EF-1α
