[The description below was written by a language model from this plasmid's Addgene catalogue record and pLannotate feature annotations shown in this document.]
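Description:
pHAGE-FLT1-T777I is an HIV-1-derived, self-inactivating lentiviral expression plasmid built on the pHAGE backbone and carrying the human FLT1 (VEGFR1) receptor tyrosine kinase open reading frame with the T777I point mutation. In bacteria it is maintained through a high-copy ColE1/pUC-type origin and selected with ampicillin via the β-lactamase gene. The annotated sequence is about 12.5 kb. Remnants of lac regulatory elements, an SV40 origin fragment and an SV40 poly(A) fragment are also present in the plasmid backbone.

The transfer cassette is framed by a truncated 5' LTR and a ΔU3 3' LTR, and contains the Ψ packaging signal with adjoining gag fragment, the Rev response element for Rev-dependent nuclear export of the genomic RNA, and the cPPT/CTS element that aids nuclear import in transduced cells. Expression is driven by the human EF-1α promoter, annotated here as its core promoter and a truncated intron A. The FLT1 coding sequence was introduced by Gateway recombination and is flanked by attB1 and attB2 sites. A V5 epitope tag lies just downstream of attB2, although the record does not state whether it is read in frame with the insert. An EMCV IRES then directs translation of EGFP from the same transcript, so that fluorescence marks transduced cells, and a WPRE enhances transcript expression.

No mammalian drug-selection marker is annotated, so EGFP is the only evident marker for transduced cells. The construct is intended for lentiviral delivery and stable expression of this FLT1 variant in mammalian cells, and was deposited in connection with a study on systematic functional annotation of somatic mutations in cancer.
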