Addgene plasmid #116398: pHAGE-FLT1-T777I
Purpose: Lentiviral expression of FLT1 T777I
Depositing lab: Gordon Mills & Kenneth Scott. Depositing organization: Baylor College of Medicine. Publication: Systematic Functional Annotation of Somatic Mutations in Cancer. Ng PK, Li J, Jeong KJ, Shao S, Chen H, Tsang YH, Sengupta S, Wang Z, Bhavana VH, Tran R, Soewito S, Minussi DC, Moreno D, Kong K, Dogruluk T, Lu H, Gao J, Tokheim C, Zhou DC, Johnson AM, Zeng J, Ip CKM, Ju Z, Wester M, Yu S, Li Y, Vellano CP, Schultz N, Karchin R, Ding L, Lu Y, Cheung LWT, Chen K, Shaw KR, Meric-Bernstam F, Scott KL, Yi S, Sahni N, Liang H, Mills GB. Cancer Cell. 2018 Mar 12;33(3):450-462.e10. doi: 10.1016/j.ccell.2018.01.021. PubMed 29533785.
Backbone
  Vector backbone: pHAGE
  Vector type: Lentiviral
Growth in bacteria
  Bacterial resistance: Ampicillin, 100 μg/mL
  Growth temperature: 37°C
  Growth strain: Stbl3
  Copy number: High Copy
Gene/Insert
  Gene/Insert name: FLT1
  Species: H. sapiens (human)
  Mutation: T777I
  Entrez Gene: FLT1 (a.k.a. FLT, FLT-1, VEGFR-1, VEGFR1)
  Cloning method: Gateway Cloning
Terms and licenses: Academic/Nonprofit Terms; Industry Terms: Not Available to Industry
How to cite: pHAGE-FLT1-T777I was a gift from Gordon Mills & Kenneth Scott (Addgene plasmid # 116398 ; http://n2t.net/addgene:116398 ; RRID:Addgene_116398)
