>Addgene plasmid #116398 | pHAGE-FLT1-T777I | depositor partial sequence | sequence record 219272 | insert
ATGGTCAGCTACTGGGACACCGGGGTCCTGCTGTGCGCGCTGCTCAGCTGTCTGCTTCTCACAGGATCTA
GTTCAGGTTCAAAATTAAAAGATCCTGAACTGAGTTTAAAAGGCACCCAGCACATCATGCAAGCAGGCCA
GACACTGCATCTCCAATGCAGGGGGGAAGCAGCCCATAAATGGTCTTTGCCTGAAATGGTGAGTAAGGAA
AGCGAAAGGCTGAGCATAACTAAATCTGCCTGTGGAAGAAATGGCAAACAATTCTGCAGTACTTTAACCT
TGAACACAGCTCAAGCAAACCACACTGGCTTCTACAGCTGCAAATATCTAGCTGTACCTACTTCAAAGAA
GAAGGAAACAGAATCTGCAATCTATATATTTATTAGTGATACAGGTAGACCTTTCGTAGAGATGTACAGT
GAAATCCCCGAAATTATACACATGACTGAAGGAAGGGAGCTCGTCATTCCCTGCCGGGTTACGTCACCTA
ACATCACTGTTACTTTAAAAAAGTTTCCACTTGACACTTTGATCCCTGATGGAAAACGCATAATCTGGGA
CAGTAGAAAGGGCTTCATCATATCAAATGCAACGTACAAAGAAATAGGGCTTCTGACCTGTGAAGCAACA
GTCAATGGGCATTTGTATAAGACAAACTATCTCACACATCGACAAACCAATACAATCATAGATGTCCAAA
TAAGCACACCACGCCCAGTCAAATTACTTAGAGGCCATACTCTTGTCCTCAATTGTACTGCTACCACTCC
CTTGAACACGAGAGTTCAAATGACCTGGAGTTACCCTGATGAAAAAAATAAGAGAGCTTCCGTAAGGCGA
CGAATTGACCAAAGCAATTCCCATGCCAACATATTCTACAGTGTTCTTACTATTGACAAAATGCAGAACA
AAGACAAAGGACTTTATACTTGTCGTGTAAGGAGTGGACCATCATTCAAATCTGTTAACACCTCAGTGCA
TATATATGATAAAGCATTCATCACTGTGAAACATCGAAAACAGCAGGTGCTTGAAACCGTAGCTGGCAAG
CGGTCTTACCGGCTCTCTATGAAAGTGAAGGCATTTCCCTCGCCGGAAGTTGTATGGTTAAAAGATGGGT
TACCTGCGACTGAGAAATCTGCTCGCTATTTGACTCGTGGCTACTCGTTAATTATCAAGGACGTAACTGA
AGAGGATGCAGGGAATTATACAATCTTGCTGAGCATAAAACAGTCAAATGTGTTTAAAAACCTCACTGCC
ACTCTAATTGTCAATGTGAAACCCCAGATTTACGAAAAGGCCGTGTCATCGTTTCCAGACCCGGCTCTCT
ACCCACTGGGCAGCAGACAAATCCTGACTTGTACCGCATATGGTATCCCTCAACCTACAATCAAGTGGTT
CTGGCACCCCTGTAACCATAATCATTCCGAAGCAAGGTGTGACTTTTGTTCCAATAATGAAGAGTCCTTT
ATCCTGGATGCTGACAGCAACATGGGAAACAGAATTGAGAGCATCACTCAGCGCATGGCAATAATAGAAG
GAAAGAATAAGATGGCTAGCACCTTGGTTGTGGCTGACTCTAGAATTTCTGGAATCTACATTTGCATAGC
TTCCAATAAAGTTGGGACTGTGGGAAGAAACATAAGCTTTTATATCACAGATGTGCCAAATGGGTTTCAT
GTTAACTTGGAAAAAATGCCGACGGAAGGAGAGGACCTGAAACTGTCTTGCACAGTTAACAAGTTCTTAT
ACAGAGACGTTACTTGGATTTTACTGCGGACAGTTAATAACAGAACAATGCACTACAGTATTAGCAAGCA
AAAAATGGCCATCACTAAGGAGCACTCCATCACTCTTAATCTTACCATCATGAATGTTTCCCTGCAAGAT
TCAGGCACCTATGCCTGCAGAGCCAGGAATGTATACACAGGGGAAGAAATCCTCCAGAAGAAAGAAATTA
CAATCAGAGATCAGGAAGCACCATACCTCCTGCGAAACCTCAGTGATCACACAGTGGCCATCAGCAGTTC
CACCACTTTAGACTGTCATGCTAATGGTGTCCCCGAGCCTCAGATCACTTGGTTTAAAAACAACCACAAA
ATACAACAAGAGCCTGGAATTATTTTAGGACCAGGAAGCAGCACGCTGTTTATTGAAAGAGTCACAGAAG
AGGATGAAGGTGTCTATCACTGCAAAGCCACCAACCAGAAGGGCTCTGTGGAAAGTTCAGCATACCTCAC
TGTTCAAGGAACCTCGGACAAGTCTAATCTGGAGCTGATCACTCTAACATGCACCTGTGTGGCTGCGACT
CTCTTCTGGCTCCTATTAATCCTCTTTATCCGAAAAATGAAAAGGTCTTCTTCTGAAATAAAGACTGACT
ACCTATCAATTATAATGGACCCAGATGAAGTTCCTTTGGATGAGCAGTGTGAGCGGCTCCCTTATGATGC
CAGCAAGTGGGAGTTTGCCCGGGAGAGACTTAAACTGGGCAAATCACTTGGAAGAGGGGCTTTTGGAAAA
GTGGTTCAAGCATCAGCATTTGGCATTAAGAAATCACCTACGTGCCGGACTGTGGCTGTGAAAATGCTGA
AAGAGGGGGCCACGGCCAGCGAGTACAAAGCTCTGATGACTGAGCTAAAAATCTTGACCCACATTGGCCA
CCATCTGAACGTGGTTAACCTGCTGGGAGCCTGCACCAAGCAAGGAGGGCCTCTGATGGTGATTGTTGAA
TACTGCAAATATGGAAATCTCTCCAACTACCTCAAGAGCAAACGTGACTTATTTTTTCTCAACAAGGATG
CAGCACTACACATGGAGCCTAAGAAAGAAAAAATGGAGCCAGGCCTGGAACAAGGCAAGAAACCAAGACT
AGATAGCGTCACCAGCAGCGAAAGCTTTGCGAGCTCCGGCTTTCAGGAAGATAAAAGTCTGAGTGATGTT
GAGGAAGAGGAGGATTCTGACGGTTTCTACAAGGAGCCCATCACTATGGAAGATCTGATTTCTTACAGTT
TTCAAGTGGCCAGAGGCATGGAGTTCCTGTCTTCCAGAAAGTGCATTCATCGGGACCTGGCAGCGAGAAA
CATTCTTTTATCTGAGAACAACGTGGTGAAGATTTGTGATTTTGGCCTTGCCCGGGATATTTATAAGAAC
CCCGATTATGTGAGAAAAGGAGATACTCGACTTCCTCTGAAATGGATGGCTCCTGAATCTATCTTTGACA
AAATCTACAGCACCAAGAGCGACGTGTGGTCTTACGGAGTATTGCTGTGGGAAATCTTCTCCTTAGGTGG
GTCTCCATACCCAGGAGTACAAATGGATGAGGACTTTTGCAGTCGCCTGAGGGAAGGCATGAGGATGAGA
GCTCCTGAGTACTCTACTCCTGAAATCTATCAGATCATGCTGGACTGCTGGCACAGAGACCCAAAAGAAA
GGCCAAGATTTGCAGAACTTGTGGAAAAACTAGGTGATTTGCTTCAAGCAAATGTACAACAGGATGGTAA
AGACTACATCCCAATCAATGCCATACTGACAGGAAATAGTGGGTTTACATACTCAACTCCTGCCTTCTCT
GAGGACTTCTTCAAGGAAAGTATTTCAGCTCCGAAGTTTAATTCAGGAAGCTCTGATGATGTCAGATACG
TAAATGCTTTCAAGTTCATGAGCCTGGAAAGAATCAAAACCTTTGAAGAACTTTTACCGAATGCCACCTC
CATGTTTGATGACTACCAGGGCGACAGCAGCACTCTGTTGGCCTCTCCCATGCTGAAGCGCTTCACCTGG
ACTGACAGCAAACCCAAGGCCTCGCTCAAGATTGACTTGAGAGTAACCAGTAAAAGTAAGGAGTCGGGGC
TGTCTGATGTCAGCAGGCCCAGTTTCTGCCATTCCAGCTGTGGGCACGTCAGCGAAGGCAAGCGCAGGTT
CACCTACGACCACGCTGAGCTGGAAAGGAAAATCGCGTGCTGCTCCCCGCCCCCAGACTACAACTCGGTG
GTCCTGTACTCCACCCCACCCATCTAG
